Addgene plasmid #77876: FASTK gRNA (BRDN0001144738)
Purpose: 3rd generation lentiviral gRNA plasmid targeting human FASTK
Depositing lab: John Doench & David Root. Depositing organization: Broad Institute. Publication: Optimized sgRNA design to maximize activity and minimize off-target effects of CRISPR-Cas9. Doench JG, Fusi N, Sullender M, Hegde M, Vaimberg EW, Donovan KF, Smith I, Tothova Z, Wilen C, Orchard R, Virgin HW, Listgarten J, Root DE. Nat Biotechnol. 2016 Jan 18. doi: 10.1038/nbt.3437. PubMed 26780180.
Backbone
  Vector backbone: lentiGuide-Puro
  Backbone manufacturer: Zhang Lab (Addgene plasmid # 52963)
  Vector type: Mammalian Expression, Lentiviral, CRISPR
  Selectable markers: Puromycin
Growth in bacteria
  Bacterial resistance: Ampicillin, 100 μg/mL
  Growth temperature: 37°C
  Growth strain: DH5alpha
  Copy number: High Copy
Gene/Insert
  Gene/Insert name: FASTK (alt names: FASTK; NM_001258461.1)
  gRNA/shRNA sequence: GGAACTGACTCCCCACGTGA
  Species: H. sapiens (human)
  Entrez Gene: FASTK (a.k.a. FAST)
  Promoter: hU6
  Cloning method: Unknown
  Sequencing primers: 5′ U6-F; 3′ pS2-R
Terms and licenses: Academic/Nonprofit Terms; Industry Terms: Not Available to Industry
Depositor comments: The gRNA was designed to target the following Genbank reference sequence(s): NM_001258461.1,NM_006712.4,NM_033015.3. Note that this plasmid does NOT contain Cas9. It should be used in conjunction with lentiCas9-Blast (Addgene #52962) or otherwise with cell lines already expressing Cas9. Browse the full kinome gRNA library at http://www.addgene.org/pooled-library/broadgpp-human-kinome/ or visit http://www.broadinstitute.org/rnai/public/ for detailed protocols and information.
How to cite: FASTK gRNA (BRDN0001144738) was a gift from John Doench & David Root (Addgene plasmid # 77876 ; http://n2t.net/addgene:77876 ; RRID:Addgene_77876)
