[The description below was written by a language model from this plasmid's Addgene catalogue record and pLannotate feature annotations shown in this document.]
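Description:
FASTK gRNA (BRDN0001144738) is a third-generation lentiviral CRISPR guide plasmid built on the lentiGuide-Puro backbone, designed to deliver a single guide RNA against human FASTK into mammalian cells. It is an 8.3 kb plasmid propagated in E. coli at high copy through a ColE1/pUC-type origin with ampicillin selection (AmpR). The backbone also carries an f1 origin, an SV40 origin and poly(A) signal, and remnants of a lac/lacZα cloning region flanked by T3 and T7 promoters.

The viral portion begins with an RSV promoter fused to a truncated HIV-1 5' LTR, which drives Tat-independent transcription of the genomic RNA in packaging cells. This is followed by the Ψ packaging signal with a partial gag sequence, the Rev response element for nuclear export of the unspliced genome, and a cPPT/CTS that aids nuclear import. The cassette ends in a ΔU3 self-inactivating 3' LTR. Within this frame, a human U6 RNA polymerase III promoter expresses the FASTK-targeting spacer joined to the Streptococcus pyogenes Cas9 gRNA scaffold. A separate EF-1α core promoter with its intron A drives puromycin N-acetyltransferase for selection of transduced cells, and a downstream WPRE enhances expression of that transcript.

The guide was designed against three FASTK reference transcripts and belongs to a human kinome gRNA collection associated with work on optimized sgRNA design. The plasmid does not encode Cas9, so it is meant for use with a separate Cas9 vector such as lentiCas9-Blast or in cells already expressing Cas9, typically for FASTK knockout studies.
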