Features (pLannotate 1.2.2; 29 found; start..end, strand, type, name):
     14..80      +  CDS            small t antigen (fragment): SV40 (simian virus 40) small t antigen
    106..317     +  promoter       EF-1α core promoter: core promoter for human elongation factor EF-1α
    318..1256    +  intron         EF-1α intron A: intron upstream of the start codon of human EF-1α
   1278..1877    +  CDS            PuroR (fragment): puromycin N-acetyltransferase; pac from Streptomyces; confers resistance to puromycin
   1893..2481    +  misc_feature   WPRE: woodchuck hepatitis virus posttranscriptional regulatory element
   2532..2551    +  misc_feature   cPPT/CTS (fragment): central polypurine tract and central termination sequence of HIV-1
   2553..2786    +  LTR            3' LTR (ΔU3): self-inactivating 3' long terminal repeat (LTR) from HIV-1
   2864..2985    +  polyA_signal   SV40 poly(A) signal: SV40 polyadenylation signal
   3025..3160    +  rep_origin     SV40 ori: SV40 origin of replication
   3181..3199    -  promoter       T7 promoter: promoter for bacteriophage T7 RNA polymerase
   3207..3362    +  CDS            lacZα (fragment): LacZα fragment of β-galactosidase; lacZ fragment
   3367..3795    +  rep_origin     f1 ori (sequence partly withheld): f1 bacteriophage origin of replication; arrow indicates direction of (+) strand synthesis
   3848..3952    +  promoter       AmpR promoter: bla
   3953..4813    +  CDS            AmpR: β-lactamase; bla; confers resistance to ampicillin, carbenicillin, and related antibiotics
   4984..5572    +  rep_origin     ori: high-copy-number ColE1/pMB1/pBR322/pUC origin of replication
   5755..5847    +  CDS            lacI (fragment): lac repressor; lacI; The lac repressor binds to the lac operator to inhibit transcription in E. coli. This inhibition can be relieved by adding lactose or isopropyl-β-D-thiogalactopyranoside (IPTG).
   5860..5881    +  protein_bind   CAP binding site: CAP binding activates transcription in the presence of cAMP. E. coli catabolite activator protein
   5896..5926    +  promoter       lac promoter: promoter for the E. coli lac operon
   5934..5950    +  protein_bind   lac operator: The lac repressor binds to the lac operator to inhibit transcription in E. coli. This inhibition can be relieved by adding lactose or isopropyl-β-D-thiogalactopyranoside (IPTG). lac repressor encoded by lacI
   5995..6013    +  promoter       T3 promoter: promoter for bacteriophage T3 RNA polymerase
   6041..6267    +  promoter       RSV promoter: Rous sarcoma virus enhancer/promoter
   6268..6448    +  LTR            5' LTR (truncated): truncated 5' long terminal repeat (LTR) from HIV-1
   6495..6620    +  misc_feature   HIV-1 Ψ: packaging signal of human immunodeficiency virus type 1
   6604..6967    +  CDS            HIV-1 gag (fragment): gag protein from human immunodeficiency virus 1; gag
   7113..7346    +  misc_feature   RRE: The Rev response element (RRE) of HIV-1 allows for Rev-dependent mRNA export from the nucleus to the cytoplasm.
   7723..7749    +  CDS            Rev (fragment): human immunodeficiency virus 1 (HIV-1) Rev protein; rev; enhances nuclear export of unspliced and incompletely spliced viral mRNAs
   7753..7993    +  promoter       U6 promoter: RNA polymerase III promoter for human U6 snRNA
   8023..8098    +  misc_RNA       gRNA scaffold: guide RNA scaffold for the Streptococcus pyogenes CRISPR/Cas9 system
   8154..8271    +  misc_feature   cPPT/CTS: central polypurine tract and central termination sequence of HIV-1
>Addgene plasmid #77876 | FASTK gRNA (BRDN0001144738) | addgene full sequence | sequence record 188568 | Addgene Assembled Sequence
CCCGGGTGCAAAGATGGATAAAGTTTTAAACAGAGAGGAATCTTTGCAGCTAATGGACCTTCTAGGTCTT
GAAAGGAGTGGGAATTGGCTCCGGTGCCCGTCAGTGGGCAGAGCGCACATCGCCCACAGTCCCCGAGAAG
TTGGGGGGAGGGGTCGGCAATTGATCCGGTGCCTAGAGAAGGTGGCGCGGGGTAAACTGGGAAAGTGATG
TCGTGTACTGGCTCCGCCTTTTTCCCGAGGGTGGGGGAGAACCGTATATAAGTGCAGTAGTCGCCGTGAA
CGTTCTTTTTCGCAACGGGTTTGCCGCCAGAACACAGGTAAGTGCCGTGTGTGGTTCCCGCGGGCCTGGC
CTCTTTACGGGTTATGGCCCTTGCGTGCCTTGAATTACTTCCACCTGGCTGCAGTACGTGATTCTTGATC
CCGAGCTTCGGGTTGGAAGTGGGTGGGAGAGTTCGAGGCCTTGCGCTTAAGGAGCCCCTTCGCCTCGTGC
TTGAGTTGAGGCCTGGCCTGGGCGCTGGGGCCGCCGCGTGCGAATCTGGTGGCACCTTCGCGCCTGTCTC
GCTGCTTTCGATAAGTCTCTAGCCATTTAAAATTTTTGATGACCTGCTGCGACGCTTTTTTTCTGGCAAG
ATAGTCTTGTAAATGCGGGCCAAGATCTGCACACTGGTATTTCGGTTTTTGGGGCCGCGGGCGGCGACGG
GGCCCGTGCGTCCCAGCGCACATGTTCGGCGAGGCGGGGCCTGCGAGCGCGGCCACCGAGAATCGGACGG
GGGTAGTCTCAAGCTGGCCGGCCTGCTCTGGTGCCTGGCCTCGCGCCGCCGTGTATCGCCCCGCCCTGGG
CGGCAAGGCTGGCCCGGTCGGCACCAGTTGCGTGAGCGGAAAGATGGCCGCTTCCCGGCCCTGCTGCAGG
GAGCTCAAAATGGAGGACGCGGCGCTCGGGAGAGCGGGCGGGTGAGTCACCCACACAAAGGAAAAGGGCC
TTTCCGTCCTCAGCCGTCGCTTCATGTGACTCCACGGAGTACCGGGCGCCGTCCAGGCACCTCGATTAGT
TCTCGAGCTTTTGGAGTACGTCGTCTTTAGGTTGGGGGGAGGGGTTTTATGCGATGGAGTTTCCCCACAC
TGAGTGGGTGGAGACTGAAGTTAGGCCAGCTTGGCACTTGATGTAATTCTCCTTGGAATTTGCCCTTTTT
GAGTTTGGATCTTGGTTCATTCTCAAGCCTCAGACAGTGGTTCAAAGTTTTTTTCTTCCATTTCAGGTGT
CGTGACGTACGGCCACCATGACCGAGTACAAGCCCACGGTGCGCCTCGCCACCCGCGACGACGTCCCCAG
GGCCGTACGCACCCTCGCCGCCGCGTTCGCCGACTACCCCGCCACGCGCCACACCGTCGATCCGGACCGC
CACATCGAGCGGGTCACCGAGCTGCAAGAACTCTTCCTCACGCGCGTCGGGCTCGACATCGGCAAGGTGT
GGGTCGCGGACGACGGCGCCGCCGTGGCGGTCTGGACCACGCCGGAGAGCGTCGAAGCGGGGGCGGTGTT
CGCCGAGATCGGCCCGCGCATGGCCGAGTTGAGCGGTTCCCGGCTGGCCGCGCAGCAACAGATGGAAGGC
CTCCTGGCGCCGCACCGGCCCAAGGAGCCCGCGTGGTTCCTGGCCACCGTCGGAGTCTCGCCCGACCACC
AGGGCAAGGGTCTGGGCAGCGCCGTCGTGCTCCCCGGAGTGGAGGCGGCCGAGCGCGCCGGGGTGCCCGC
CTTCCTGGAGACCTCCGCGCCCCGCAACCTCCCCTTCTACGAGCGGCTCGGCTTCACCGTCACCGCCGAC
GTCGAGGTGCCCGAAGGACCGCGCACCTGGTGCATGACCCGCAAGCCCGGTGCCTGAACGCGTTAAGTCG
ACAATCAACCTCTGGATTACAAAATTTGTGAAAGATTGACTGGTATTCTTAACTATGTTGCTCCTTTTAC
GCTATGTGGATACGCTGCTTTAATGCCTTTGTATCATGCTATTGCTTCCCGTATGGCTTTCATTTTCTCC
TCCTTGTATAAATCCTGGTTGCTGTCTCTTTATGAGGAGTTGTGGCCCGTTGTCAGGCAACGTGGCGTGG
TGTGCACTGTGTTTGCTGACGCAACCCCCACTGGTTGGGGCATTGCCACCACCTGTCAGCTCCTTTCCGG
GACTTTCGCTTTCCCCCTCCCTATTGCCACGGCGGAACTCATCGCCGCCTGCCTTGCCCGCTGCTGGACA
GGGGCTCGGCTGTTGGGCACTGACAATTCCGTGGTGTTGTCGGGGAAATCATCGTCCTTTCCTTGGCTGC
TCGCCTGTGTTGCCACCTGGATTCTGCGCGGGACGTCCTTCTGCTACGTCCCTTCGGCCCTCAATCCAGC
GGACCTTCCTTCCCGCGGCCTGCTGCCGGCTCTGCGGCCTCTTCCGCGTCTTCGCCTTCGCCCTCAGACG
AGTCGGATCTCCCTTTGGGCCGCCTCCCCGCGTCGACTTTAAGACCAATGACTTACAAGGCAGCTGTAGA
TCTTAGCCACTTTTTAAAAGAAAAGGGGGGACTGGAAGGGCTAATTCACTCCCAACGAAGACAAGATCTG
CTTTTTGCTTGTACTGGGTCTCTCTGGTTAGACCAGATCTGAGCCTGGGAGCTCTCTGGCTAACTAGGGA
ACCCACTGCTTAAGCCTCAATAAAGCTTGCCTTGAGTGCTTCAAGTAGTGTGTGCCCGTCTGTTGTGTGA
CTCTGGTAACTAGAGATCCCTCAGACCCTTTTAGTCAGTGTGGAAAATCTCTAGCAGTACGTATAGTAGT
TCATGTCATCTTATTATTCAGTATTTATAACTTGCAAAGAAATGAATATCAGAGAGTGAGAGGAACTTGT
TTATTGCAGCTTATAATGGTTACAAATAAAGCAATAGCATCACAAATTTCACAAATAAAGCATTTTTTTC
ACTGCATTCTAGTTGTGGTTTGTCCAAACTCATCAATGTATCTTATCATGTCTGGCTCTAGCTATCCCGC
CCCTAACTCCGCCCATCCCGCCCCTAACTCCGCCCAGTTCCGCCCATTCTCCGCCCCATGGCTGACTAAT
TTTTTTTATTTATGCAGAGGCCGAGGCCGCCTCGGCCTCTGAGCTATTCCAGAAGTAGTGAGGAGGCTTT
TTTGGAGGCCTAGGGACGTACCCAATTCGCCCTATAGTGAGTCGTATTACGCGCGCTCACTGGCCGTCGT
TTTACAACGTCGTGACTGGGAAAACCCTGGCGTTACCCAACTTAATCGCCTTGCAGCACATCCCCCTTTC
GCCAGCTGGCGTAATAGCGAAGAGGCCCGCACCGATCGCCCTTCCCAACAGTTGCGCAGCCTGAATGGCG
AATGGG
[124 nt withheld, positions 3367-3490]
C
[91 nt withheld, positions 3492-3582]
A
[49 nt withheld, positions 3584-3632]
CCTTTGACGTTGGAGTCCACGTTCTTT
[37 nt withheld, positions 3660-3696]
ACCCTATCTCGGTCTATTCTTTTGATTTATAAGGGATTTTGCCGATTTCGGCCTATTGGTTAAAAAATGA
GCTGATTTAACAAAAATTTAACGCGAATTTTAACAAAATATTAACGCTTACAATTTAGGTGGCACTTTTC
GGGGAAATGTGCGCGGAACCCCTATTTGTTTATTTTTCTAAATACATTCAAATATGTATCCGCTCATGAG
ACAATAACCCTGATAAATGCTTCAATAATATTGAAAAAGGAAGAGTATGAGTATTCAACATTTCCGTGTC
GCCCTTATTCCCTTTTTTGCGGCATTTTGCCTTCCTGTTTTTGCTCACCCAGAAACGCTGGTGAAAGTAA
AAGATGCTGAAGATCAGTTGGGTGCACGAGTGGGTTACATCGAACTGGATCTCAACAGCGGTAAGATCCT
TGAGAGTTTTCGCCCCGAAGAACGTTTTCCAATGATGAGCACTTTTAAAGTTCTGCTATGTGGCGCGGTA
TTATCCCGTATTGACGCCGGGCAAGAGCAACTCGGTCGCCGCATACACTATTCTCAGAATGACTTGGTTG
AGTACTCACCAGTCACAGAAAAGCATCTTACGGATGGCATGACAGTAAGAGAATTATGCAGTGCTGCCAT
AACCATGAGTGATAACACTGCGGCCAACTTACTTCTGACAACGATCGGAGGACCGAAGGAGCTAACCGCT
TTTTTGCACAACATGGGGGATCATGTAACTCGCCTTGATCGTTGGGAACCGGAGCTGAATGAAGCCATAC
CAAACGACGAGCGTGACACCACGATGCCTGTAGCAATGGCAACAACGTTGCGCAAACTATTAACTGGCGA
ACTACTTACTCTAGCTTCCCGGCAACAATTAATAGACTGGATGGAGGCGGATAAAGTTGCAGGACCACTT
CTGCGCTCGGCCCTTCCGGCTGGCTGGTTTATTGCTGATAAATCTGGAGCCGGTGAGCGTGGGTCTCGCG
GTATCATTGCAGCACTGGGGCCAGATGGTAAGCCCTCCCGTATCGTAGTTATCTACACGACGGGGAGTCA
GGCAACTATGGATGAACGAAATAGACAGATCGCTGAGATAGGTGCCTCACTGATTAAGCATTGGTAACTG
TCAGACCAAGTTTACTCATATATACTTTAGATTGATTTAAAACTTCATTTTTAATTTAAAAGGATCTAGG
TGAAGATCCTTTTTGATAATCTCATGACCAAAATCCCTTAACGTGAGTTTTCGTTCCACTGAGCGTCAGA
CCCCGTAGAAAAGATCAAAGGATCTTCTTGAGATCCTTTTTTTCTGCGCGTAATCTGCTGCTTGCAAACA
AAAAAACCACCGCTACCAGCGGTGGTTTGTTTGCCGGATCAAGAGCTACCAACTCTTTTTCCGAAGGTAA
CTGGCTTCAGCAGAGCGCAGATACCAAATACTGTTCTTCTAGTGTAGCCGTAGTTAGGCCACCACTTCAA
GAACTCTGTAGCACCGCCTACATACCTCGCTCTGCTAATCCTGTTACCAGTGGCTGCTGCCAGTGGCGAT
AAGTCGTGTCTTACCGGGTTGGACTCAAGACGATAGTTACCGGATAAGGCGCAGCGGTCGGGCTGAACGG
GGGGTTCGTGCACACAGCCCAGCTTGGAGCGAACGACCTACACCGAACTGAGATACCTACAGCGTGAGCT
ATGAGAAAGCGCCACGCTTCCCGAAGGGAGAAAGGCGGACAGGTATCCGGTAAGCGGCAGGGTCGGAACA
GGAGAGCGCACGAGGGAGCTTCCAGGGGGAAACGCCTGGTATCTTTATAGTCCTGTCGGGTTTCGCCACC
TCTGACTTGAGCGTCGATTTTTGTGATGCTCGTCAGGGGGGCGGAGCCTATGGAAAAACGCCAGCAACGC
GGCCTTTTTACGGTTCCTGGCCTTTTGCTGGCCTTTTGCTCACATGTTCTTTCCTGCGTTATCCCCTGAT
TCTGTGGATAACCGTATTACCGCCTTTGAGTGAGCTGATACCGCTCGCCGCAGCCGAACGACCGAGCGCA
GCGAGTCAGTGAGCGAGGAAGCGGAAGAGCGCCCAATACGCAAACCGCCTCTCCCCGCGCGTTGGCCGAT
TCATTAATGCAGCTGGCACGACAGGTTTCCCGACTGGAAAGCGGGCAGTGAGCGCAACGCAATTAATGTG
AGTTAGCTCACTCATTAGGCACCCCAGGCTTTACACTTTATGCTTCCGGCTCGTATGTTGTGTGGAATTG
TGAGCGGATAACAATTTCACACAGGAAACAGCTATGACCATGATTACGCCAAGCGCGCAATTAACCCTCA
CTAAAGGGAACAAAAGCTGGAGCTGCAAGCTTAATGTAGTCTTATGCAATACTCTTGTAGTCTTGCAACA
TGGTAACGATGAGTTAGCAACATGCCTTACAAGGAGAGAAAAAGCACCGTGCATGCCGATTGGTGGAAGT
AAGGTGGTACGATCGTGCCTTATTAGGAAGGCAACAGACGGGTCTGACATGGATTGGACGAACCACTGAA
TTGCCGCATTGCAGAGATATTGTATTTAAGTGCCTAGCTCGATACATAAACGGGTCTCTCTGGTTAGACC
AGATCTGAGCCTGGGAGCTCTCTGGCTAACTAGGGAACCCACTGCTTAAGCCTCAATAAAGCTTGCCTTG
AGTGCTTCAAGTAGTGTGTGCCCGTCTGTTGTGTGACTCTGGTAACTAGAGATCCCTCAGACCCTTTTAG
TCAGTGTGGAAAATCTCTAGCAGTGGCGCCCGAACAGGGACTTGAAAGCGAAAGGGAAACCAGAGGAGCT
CTCTCGACGCAGGACTCGGCTTGCTGAAGCGCGCACGGCAAGAGGCGAGGGGCGGCGACTGGTGAGTACG
CCAAAAATTTTGACTAGCGGAGGCTAGAAGGAGAGAGATGGGTGCGAGAGCGTCAGTATTAAGCGGGGGA
GAATTAGATCGCGATGGGAAAAAATTCGGTTAAGGCCAGGGGGAAAGAAAAAATATAAATTAAAACATAT
AGTATGGGCAAGCAGGGAGCTAGAACGATTCGCAGTTAATCCTGGCCTGTTAGAAACATCAGAAGGCTGT
AGACAAATACTGGGACAGCTACAACCATCCCTTCAGACAGGATCAGAAGAACTTAGATCATTATATAATA
CAGTAGCAACCCTCTATTGTGTGCATCAAAGGATAGAGATAAAAGACACCAAGGAAGCTTTAGACAAGAT
AGAGGAAGAGCAAAACAAAAGTAAGACCACCGCACAGCAAGCGGCCGCTGATCTTCAGACCTGGAGGAGG
AGATATGAGGGACAATTGGAGAAGTGAATTATATAAATATAAAGTAGTAAAAATTGAACCATTAGGAGTA
GCACCCACCAAGGCAAAGAGAAGAGTGGTGCAGAGAGAAAAAAGAGCAGTGGGAATAGGAGCTTTGTTCC
TTGGGTTCTTGGGAGCAGCAGGAAGCACTATGGGCGCAGCGTCAATGACGCTGACGGTACAGGCCAGACA
ATTATTGTCTGGTATAGTGCAGCAGCAGAACAATTTGCTGAGGGCTATTGAGGCGCAACAGCATCTGTTG
CAACTCACAGTCTGGGGCATCAAGCAGCTCCAGGCAAGAATCCTGGCTGTGGAAAGATACCTAAAGGATC
AACAGCTCCTGGGGATTTGGGGTTGCTCTGGAAAACTCATTTGCACCACTGCTGTGCCTTGGAATGCTAG
TTGGAGTAATAAATCTCTGGAACAGATTTGGAATCACACGACCTGGATGGAGTGGGACAGAGAAATTAAC
AATTACACAAGCTTAATACACTCCTTAATTGAAGAATCGCAAAACCAGCAAGAAAAGAATGAACAAGAAT
TATTGGAATTAGATAAATGGGCAAGTTTGTGGAATTGGTTTAACATAACAAATTGGCTGTGGTATATAAA
ATTATTCATAATGATAGTAGGAGGCTTGGTAGGTTTAAGAATAGTTTTTGCTGTACTTTCTATAGTGAAT
AGAGTTAGGCAGGGATATTCACCATTATCGTTTCAGACCCACCTCCCAACCCCGAGGGGACCCAGAGAGG
GCCTATTTCCCATGATTCCTTCATATTTGCATATACGATACAAGGCTGTTAGAGAGATAATTAGAATTAA
TTTGACTGTAAACACAAAGATATTAGTACAAAATACGTGACGTAGAAAGTAATAATTTCTTGGGTAGTTT
GCAGTTTTAAAATTATGTTTTAAAATGGACTATCATATGCTTACCGTAACTTGAAAGTATTTCGATTTCT
TGGCTTTATATATCTTGTGGAAAGGACGAAACACCGGGAACTGACTCCCCACGTGAGTTTTAGAGCTAGA
AATAGCAAGTTAAAATAAGGCTAGTCCGTTATCAACTTGAAAAAGTGGCACCGAGTCGGTGCTTTTTTAA
GCTTGGCGTAACTAGATCTTGAGACAAATGGCAGTATTCATCCACAATTTTAAAAGAAAAGGGGGGATTG
GGGGGTACAGTGCAGGGGAAAGAATAGTAGACATAATAGCAACAGACATACAAACTAAAGAATTACAAAA
ACAAATTACAAAAATTCAAAATTTTCGGGTTTATTACAGGGACAGCAGAGATCCACTTTGGCGCCGGCTC
GAGGGGG
