>Addgene plasmid #77876 | FASTK gRNA (BRDN0001144738) | depositor partial sequence | sequence record 145336 | Target Sequence
GGAACTGACTCCCCACGTGA
