>Addgene plasmid #77876 | FASTK gRNA (BRDN0001144738) | addgene partial sequence | sequence record 188567 | hU6-F
ACGTAGAAAGTAATAATTTCTTGGGTAGTTTGCAGTTTTAAAATTATGTTTTAAAATGGACTATCATATG
CTTACCGTAACTTGAAAGTATTTCGATTTCTTGGCTTTATATATCTTGTGGAAAGGACGAAACACCGGGA
ACTGACTCCCCACGTGAGTTTTAGAGCTAGAAATAGCAAGTTAAAATAAGGCTAGTCCGTTATCAACTTG
AAAAAGTGGCACCGAGTCGGTGCTTTTTTAAGCTTGGCGTAACTAGATCTTGAGACAAATGGCAGTATTC
ATCCACAATTTTAAAAGAAAAGGGGGGATTGGGGGGTACAGTGCAGGGGAAAGAATAGTAGACATAATAG
CAACAGACATACAAACTAAAGAATTACAAAAACAAATTACAAAAATTCAAAATTTTCGGGTTTATTACAG
GGACAGCAGAGATCCACTTTGGCGCCGGCTCGAGGGGGCCCGGGTGCAAAGATGGATAAAGTTTTAAACA
GAGAGGAATCTTTGCAGCTAATGGACCTTCTAGGTCTTGAAAGGAGTGGGAATTGGCTCCGGTGCCCGTC
AGTGGGCAGA
